Addgene plasmid #192479: pSpCas9_T2A_mCherry sg1-sg2
Purpose: All-in-one plasmid containing both guides for cutting BFP region in DSB Spectrum V1
Depositing lab: Michael Yaffe. Depositing organization: Massachusetts Institute of Technology. Publication: Multi-pathway DNA-repair reporters reveal competition between end-joining, single-strand annealing and homologous recombination at Cas9-induced DNA double-strand breaks. van de Kooij B, Kruswick A, van Attikum H, Yaffe MB. Nat Commun. 2022 Sep 8;13(1):5295. doi: 10.1038/s41467-022-32743-w. PubMed 36075911.
Backbone
  Vector backbone: pX459
  Backbone manufacturer: Addgene Plasmid #62988
  Total vector size (bp): 9723
  Modifications to backbone: Replaced Puromycin gene with mCherry fluorescent protein and inserted BFPsg1 & BFPsg2 sgRNA's
  Vector type: Mammalian Expression
Growth in bacteria
  Bacterial resistance: Ampicillin, 100 μg/mL
  Growth temperature: 37°C
  Growth strain: DH5alpha
  Copy number: High Copy
Gene/Insert
  Gene/Insert name: SpCas9
  Tag / fusion protein: T2A mCherry (C terminal on insert)
Terms and licenses: Academic/Nonprofit Terms; Industry Terms: Not Available to Industry
How to cite: pSpCas9_T2A_mCherry sg1-sg2 was a gift from Michael Yaffe (Addgene plasmid # 192479 ; http://n2t.net/addgene:192479 ; RRID:Addgene_192479)
