[The description below was written by a language model from this plasmid's Addgene catalogue record and pLannotate feature annotations shown in this document.]
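Description:
pSpCas9_T2A_mCherry sg1-sg2 is a 9.7 kb mammalian expression plasmid derived from the pX459 CRISPR backbone. It delivers Streptococcus pyogenes Cas9, a red fluorescent marker and two guide RNAs from a single molecule. It is propagated in E. coli as a high-copy plasmid through a ColE1/pUC-type origin and selected with ampicillin via the β-lactamase gene. An f1 phage origin and a single AAV2 ITR are also annotated, along with short bom and rop fragments. All of these appear to be carried over from the parental backbone rather than serving a stated function here.

The payload has two parts. Two tandem cassettes, each with a human U6 RNA polymerase III promoter followed by an SpCas9 guide RNA scaffold, express the BFPsg1 and BFPsg2 guides. The spacer sequences themselves are not annotated as features. Downstream, a hybrid promoter made up of a CMV enhancer, the chicken β-actin promoter and a hybrid intron drives SpCas9. The annotation software splits the Cas9 gene into adjoining N- and C-terminal portions, but together they form one contiguous coding sequence with a C-terminal nucleoplasmin nuclear localization signal. The puromycin resistance gene of pX459 has been replaced by mCherry, linked to Cas9 through a T2A self-cleaving peptide, and the transcript ends at a bGH polyadenylation signal. Cas9 and mCherry are therefore made from one transcript as separate proteins, so red fluorescence identifies transfected, Cas9-expressing cells.

According to the record, the plasmid is an all-in-one reagent for cutting the BFP region of the DSB Spectrum V1 reporter with both guides. That reporter system is used to study which DNA repair pathways act at Cas9-induced double-strand breaks.
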