Features (pLannotate 1.2.2; 22 found; start..end, strand, type, name):
      1..241     +  promoter       U6 promoter: RNA polymerase III promoter for human U6 snRNA
    271..346     +  misc_RNA       gRNA scaffold: guide RNA scaffold for the Streptococcus pyogenes CRISPR/Cas9 system
    353..396     +  misc_RNA       gRNA scaffold (fragment): guide RNA scaffold for the Streptococcus pyogenes CRISPR/Cas9 system
    436..676     +  promoter       U6 promoter: RNA polymerase III promoter for human U6 snRNA
    706..781     +  misc_RNA       gRNA scaffold: guide RNA scaffold for the Streptococcus pyogenes CRISPR/Cas9 system
    788..831     +  misc_RNA       gRNA scaffold (fragment): guide RNA scaffold for the Streptococcus pyogenes CRISPR/Cas9 system
    878..1163    +  enhancer       CMV enhancer: human cytomegalovirus immediate early enhancer; contains an 18-bp deletion relative to the standard CMV enhancer
   1165..1442    +  promoter       chicken β-actin promoter: No description available
   1443..1670    +  intron         hybrid intron: hybrid between chicken β-actin (CBA) and minute virus of mice (MMV) introns (Gray et al., 2011)
   1808..3409    +  CDS            Cas9(N): N-terminal portion of Streptococcus pyogenes Cas9 (Zetsche et al., 2015)
   3410..5908    +  CDS            Cas9(C): C-terminal portion of Streptococcus pyogenes Cas9 (Zetsche et al., 2015)
   5909..5956    +  CDS            nucleoplasmin NLS: bipartite nuclear localization signal from nucleoplasmin
   6026..6733    +  CDS            mCherry: mCherry is a basic (constitutively fluorescent) red fluorescent protein published in 2004, derived from Discosoma sp.. It is reported to be a very rapidly-maturing monomer with low acid sensitivity.
   6770..6881    +  polyA_signal   bGH poly(A) signal: bovine growth hormone polyadenylation signal
   6986..7126    +  repeat_region  AAV2 ITR: inverted terminal repeat of adeno-associated virus serotype 2 inverted
   7131..7182    -  misc_feature   bom (fragment): basis of mobility region from pBR322
   7201..7656    +  rep_origin     f1 ori (sequence partly withheld): f1 bacteriophage origin of replication; arrow indicates direction of (+) strand synthesis
   7657..7706    -  misc_feature   bom (fragment): basis of mobility region from pBR322
   7808..7843    -  CDS            rop (fragment): Rop protein, which maintains plasmids at low copy number; rop
   7938..8042    +  promoter       AmpR promoter: bla
   8043..8903    +  CDS            AmpR: β-lactamase; bla; confers resistance to ampicillin, carbenicillin, and related antibiotics
   9074..9662    +  rep_origin     ori: high-copy-number ColE1/pMB1/pBR322/pUC origin of replication
>Addgene plasmid #192479 | pSpCas9_T2A_mCherry sg1-sg2 | addgene full sequence | sequence record 379152 | Addgene Partial NGS Result
GAGGGCCTATTTCCCATGATTCCTTCATATTTGCATATACGATACAAGGCTGTTAGAGAGATAATTGGAA
TTAATTTGACTGTAAACACAAAGATATTAGTACAAAATACGTGACGTAGAAAGTAATAATTTCTTGGGTA
GTTTGCAGTTTTAAAATTATGTTTTAAAATGGACTATCATATGCTTACCGTAACTTGAAAGTATTTCGAT
TTCTTGGCTTTATATATCTTGTGGAAAGGACGAAACACCGACCACCCTCTCCCACGGCTAGTTTTAGAGC
TAGAAATAGCAAGTTAAAATAAGGCTAGTCCGTTATCAACTTGAAAAAGTGGCACCGAGTCGGTGCTTTT
TTGTTTTAGAGCTAGAAATAGCAAGTTAAAATAAGGCTAGTCCGTTTTTAGCGCGTGCGCCAATTCTGCA
GACAAATGGCTCTAGGAGGGCCTATTTCCCATGATTCCTTCATATTTGCATATACGATACAAGGCTGTTA
GAGAGATAATTGGAATTAATTTGACTGTAAACACAAAGATATTAGTACAAAATACGTGACGTAGAAAGTA
ATAATTTCTTGGGTAGTTTGCAGTTTTAAAATTATGTTTTAAAATGGACTATCATATGCTTACCGTAACT
TGAAAGTATTTCGATTTCTTGGCTTTATATATCTTGTGGAAAGGACGAAACACCGGGGCAAAACACTGGA
CCAATGTTTTAGAGCTAGAAATAGCAAGTTAAAATAAGGCTAGTCCGTTATCAACTTGAAAAAGTGGCAC
CGAGTCGGTGCTTTTTTGTTTTAGAGCTAGAAATAGCAAGTTAAAATAAGGCTAGTCCGTTTTTAGCGCG
TGCGCCAATTCTGCAGACAAATGGCTCTAGAGGTACCCGTTACATAACTTACGGTAAATGGCCCGCCTGG
CTGACCGCCCAACGACCCCCGCCCATTGACGTCAATAGTAACGCCAATAGGGACTTTCCATTGACGTCAA
TGGGTGGAGTATTTACGGTAAACTGCCCACTTGGCAGTACATCAAGTGTATCATATGCCAAGTACGCCCC
CTATTGACGTCAATGACGGTAAATGGCCCGCCTGGCATTGTGCCCAGTACATGACCTTATGGGACTTTCC
TACTTGGCAGTACATCTACGTATTAGTCATCGCTATTACCATGGTCGAGGTGAGCCCCACGTTCTGCTTC
ACTCTCCCCATCTCCCCCCCCTCCCCACCCCCAATTTTGTATTTATTTATTTTTTAATTATTTTGTGCAG
CGATGGGGGCGGGGGGGGGGGGGGGGCGCGCGCCAGGCGGGGCGGGGCGGGGCGAGGGGCGGGGCGGGGC
GAGGCGGAGAGGTGCGGCGGCAGCCAATCAGAGCGGCGCGCTCCGAAAGTTTCCTTTTATGGCGAGGCGG
CGGCGGCGGCGGCCCTATAAAAAGCGAAGCGCGCGGCGGGCGGGAGTCGCTGCGCGCTGCCTTCGCCCCG
TGCCCCGCTCCGCCGCCGCCTCGCGCCGCCCGCCCCGGCTCTGACTGACCGCGTTACTCCCACAGGTGAG
CGGGCGGGACGGCCCTTCTCCTCCGGGCTGTAATTAGCTGAGCAAGAGGTAAGGGTTTAAGGGATGGTTG
GTTGGTGGGGTATTAATGTTTAATTACCTGGAGCACCTGCCTGAAATCACTTTTTTTCAGGTTGGACCGG
TGCCACCATGGACTATAAGGACCACGACGGAGACTACAAGGATCATGATATTGATTACAAAGACGATGAC
GATAAGATGGCCCCAAAGAAGAAGCGGAAGGTCGGTATCCACGGAGTCCCAGCAGCCGACAAGAAGTACA
GCATCGGCCTGGACATCGGCACCAACTCTGTGGGCTGGGCCGTGATCACCGACGAGTACAAGGTGCCCAG
CAAGAAATTCAAGGTGCTGGGCAACACCGACCGGCACAGCATCAAGAAGAACCTGATCGGAGCCCTGCTG
TTCGACAGCGGCGAAACAGCCGAGGCCACCCGGCTGAAGAGAACCGCCAGAAGAAGATACACCAGACGGA
AGAACCGGATCTGCTATCTGCAAGAGATCTTCAGCAACGAGATGGCCAAGGTGGACGACAGCTTCTTCCA
CAGACTGGAAGAGTCCTTCCTGGTGGAAGAGGATAAGAAGCACGAGCGGCACCCCATCTTCGGCAACATC
GTGGACGAGGTGGCCTACCACGAGAAGTACCCCACCATCTACCACCTGAGAAAGAAACTGGTGGACAGCA
CCGACAAGGCCGACCTGCGGCTGATCTATCTGGCCCTGGCCCACATGATCAAGTTCCGGGGCCACTTCCT
GATCGAGGGCGACCTGAACCCCGACAACAGCGACGTGGACAAGCTGTTCATCCAGCTGGTGCAGACCTAC
AACCAGCTGTTCGAGGAAAACCCCATCAACGCCAGCGGCGTGGACGCCAAGGCCATCCTGTCTGCCAGAC
TGAGCAAGAGCAGACGGCTGGAAAATCTGATCGCCCAGCTGCCCGGCGAGAAGAAGAATGGCCTGTTCGG
AAACCTGATTGCCCTGAGCCTGGGCCTGACCCCCAACTTCAAGAGCAACTTCGACCTGGCCGAGGATGCC
AAACTGCAGCTGAGCAAGGACACCTACGACGACGACCTGGACAACCTGCTGGCCCAGATCGGCGACCAGT
ACGCCGACCTGTTTCTGGCCGCCAAGAACCTGTCCGACGCCATCCTGCTGAGCGACATCCTGAGAGTGAA
CACCGAGATCACCAAGGCCCCCCTGAGCGCCTCTATGATCAAGAGATACGACGAGCACCACCAGGACCTG
ACCCTGCTGAAAGCTCTCGTGCGGCAGCAGCTGCCTGAGAAGTACAAAGAGATTTTCTTCGACCAGAGCA
AGAACGGCTACGCCGGCTACATTGACGGCGGAGCCAGCCAGGAAGAGTTCTACAAGTTCATCAAGCCCAT
CCTGGAAAAGATGGACGGCACCGAGGAACTGCTCGTGAAGCTGAACAGAGAGGACCTGCTGCGGAAGCAG
CGGACCTTCGACAACGGCAGCATCCCCCACCAGATCCACCTGGGAGAGCTGCACGCCATTCTGCGGCGGC
AGGAAGATTTTTACCCATTCCTGAAGGACAACCGGGAAAAGATCGAGAAGATCCTGACCTTCCGCATCCC
CTACTACGTGGGCCCTCTGGCCAGGGGAAACAGCAGATTCGCCTGGATGACCAGAAAGAGCGAGGAAACC
ATCACCCCCTGGAACTTCGAGGAAGTGGTGGACAAGGGCGCTTCCGCCCAGAGCTTCATCGAGCGGATGA
CCAACTTCGATAAGAACCTGCCCAACGAGAAGGTGCTGCCCAAGCACAGCCTGCTGTACGAGTACTTCAC
CGTGTATAACGAGCTGACCAAAGTGAAATACGTGACCGAGGGAATGAGAAAGCCCGCCTTCCTGAGCGGC
GAGCAGAAAAAGGCCATCGTGGACCTGCTGTTCAAGACCAACCGGAAAGTGACCGTGAAGCAGCTGAAAG
AGGACTACTTCAAGAAAATCGAGTGCTTCGACTCCGTGGAAATCTCCGGCGTGGAAGATCGGTTCAACGC
CTCCCTGGGCACATACCACGATCTGCTGAAAATTATCAAGGACAAGGACTTCCTGGACAATGAGGAAAAC
GAGGACATTCTGGAAGATATCGTGCTGACCCTGACACTGTTTGAGGACAGAGAGATGATCGAGGAACGGC
TGAAAACCTATGCCCACCTGTTCGACGACAAAGTGATGAAGCAGCTGAAGCGGCGGAGATACACCGGCTG
GGGCAGGCTGAGCCGGAAGCTGATCAACGGCATCCGGGACAAGCAGTCCGGCAAGACAATCCTGGATTTC
CTGAAGTCCGACGGCTTCGCCAACAGAAACTTCATGCAGCTGATCCACGACGACAGCCTGACCTTTAAAG
AGGACATCCAGAAAGCCCAGGTGTCCGGCCAGGGCGATAGCCTGCACGAGCACATTGCCAATCTGGCCGG
CAGCCCCGCCATTAAGAAGGGCATCCTGCAGACAGTGAAGGTGGTGGACGAGCTCGTGAAAGTGATGGGC
CGGCACAAGCCCGAGAACATCGTGATCGAAATGGCCAGAGAGAACCAGACCACCCAGAAGGGACAGAAGA
ACAGCCGCGAGAGAATGAAGCGGATCGAAGAGGGCATCAAAGAGCTGGGCAGCCAGATCCTGAAAGAACA
CCCCGTGGAAAACACCCAGCTGCAGAACGAGAAGCTGTACCTGTACTACCTGCAGAATGGGCGGGATATG
TACGTGGACCAGGAACTGGACATCAACCGGCTGTCCGACTACGATGTGGACCATATCGTGCCTCAGAGCT
TTCTGAAGGACGACTCCATCGACAACAAGGTGCTGACCAGAAGCGACAAGAACCGGGGCAAGAGCGACAA
CGTGCCCTCCGAAGAGGTCGTGAAGAAGATGAAGAACTACTGGCGGCAGCTGCTGAACGCCAAGCTGATT
ACCCAGAGAAAGTTCGACAATCTGACCAAGGCCGAGAGAGGCGGCCTGAGCGAACTGGATAAGGCCGGCT
TCATCAAGAGACAGCTGGTGGAAACCCGGCAGATCACAAAGCACGTGGCACAGATCCTGGACTCCCGGAT
GAACACTAAGTACGACGAGAATGACAAGCTGATCCGGGAAGTGAAAGTGATCACCCTGAAGTCCAAGCTG
GTGTCCGATTTCCGGAAGGATTTCCAGTTTTACAAAGTGCGCGAGATCAACAACTACCACCACGCCCACG
ACGCCTACCTGAACGCCGTCGTGGGAACCGCCCTGATCAAAAAGTACCCTAAGCTGGAAAGCGAGTTCGT
GTACGGCGACTACAAGGTGTACGACGTGCGGAAGATGATCGCCAAGAGCGAGCAGGAAATCGGCAAGGCT
ACCGCCAAGTACTTCTTCTACAGCAACATCATGAACTTTTTCAAGACCGAGATTACCCTGGCCAACGGCG
AGATCCGGAAGCGGCCTCTGATCGAGACAAACGGCGAAACCGGGGAGATCGTGTGGGATAAGGGCCGGGA
TTTTGCCACCGTGCGGAAAGTGCTGAGCATGCCCCAAGTGAATATCGTGAAAAAGACCGAGGTGCAGACA
GGCGGCTTCAGCAAAGAGTCTATCCTGCCCAAGAGGAACAGCGATAAGCTGATCGCCAGAAAGAAGGACT
GGGACCCTAAGAAGTACGGCGGCTTCGACAGCCCCACCGTGGCCTATTCTGTGCTGGTGGTGGCCAAAGT
GGAAAAGGGCAAGTCCAAGAAACTGAAGAGTGTGAAAGAGCTGCTGGGGATCACCATCATGGAAAGAAGC
AGCTTCGAGAAGAATCCCATCGACTTTCTGGAAGCCAAGGGCTACAAAGAAGTGAAAAAGGACCTGATCA
TCAAGCTGCCTAAGTACTCCCTGTTCGAGCTGGAAAACGGCCGGAAGAGAATGCTGGCCTCTGCCGGCGA
ACTGCAGAAGGGAAACGAACTGGCCCTGCCCTCCAAATATGTGAACTTCCTGTACCTGGCCAGCCACTAT
GAGAAGCTGAAGGGCTCCCCCGAGGATAATGAGCAGAAACAGCTGTTTGTGGAACAGCACAAGCACTACC
TGGACGAGATCATCGAGCAGATCAGCGAGTTCTCCAAGAGAGTGATCCTGGCCGACGCTAATCTGGACAA
AGTGCTGTCCGCCTACAACAAGCACCGGGATAAGCCCATCAGAGAGCAGGCCGAGAATATCATCCACCTG
TTTACCCTGACCAATCTGGGAGCCCCTGCCGCCTTCAAGTACTTTGACACCACCATCGACCGGAAGAGGT
ACACCAGCACCAAAGAGGTGCTGGACGCCACCCTGATCCACCAGAGCATCACCGGCCTGTACGAGACACG
GATCGACCTGTCTCAGCTGGGAGGCGACAAAAGGCCGGCGGCCACGAAAAAGGCCGGCCAGGCAAAAAAG
AAAAAGGAATTCGGCAGTGGAGAGGGCAGAGGAAGTCTGCTAACATGCGGTGACGTCGAGGAGAATCCTG
GCCCAATGGTGAGCAAGGGCGAGGAGGATAACATGGCCATCATCAAGGAGTTCATGCGCTTCAAGGTGCA
CATGGAGGGCTCCGTGAACGGCCACGAGTTCGAGATCGAGGGCGAGGGCGAGGGCCGCCCCTACGAGGGC
ACCCAGACCGCCAAGCTGAAGGTGACCAAGGGTGGCCCCCTGCCCTTCGCCTGGGACATCCTGTCCCCTC
AGTTCATGTACGGCTCCAAGGCCTACGTGAAGCACCCCGCCGACATCCCCGACTACTTGAAGCTGTCCTT
CCCCGAGGGCTTCAAGTGGGAGCGCGTGATGAACTTCGAGGACGGCGGCGTGGTGACCGTGACCCAGGAC
TCCTCCCTGCAGGACGGCGAGTTCATCTACAAGGTGAAGCTGCGCGGCACCAACTTCCCCTCCGACGGCC
CCGTAATGCAGAAGAAAACCATGGGCTGGGAGGCCTCCTCCGAGCGGATGTACCCCGAGGACGGCGCCCT
GAAGGGCGAGATCAAGCAGAGGCTGAAGCTGAAGGACGGCGGCCACTACGACGCTGAGGTCAAGACCACC
TACAAGGCCAAGAAGCCCGTGCAGCTGCCCGGCGCCTACAACGTCAACATCAAGTTGGACATCACCTCCC
ACAACGAGGACTACACCATCGTGGAACAGTACGAACGCGCCGAGGGCCGCCACTCCACCGGCGGCATGGA
CGAGCTGTACAAGTGAGAATTCTAACTAGAGCTCGCTGATCAGCCTCGACTGTGCCTTCTAGTTGCCAGC
CATCTGTTGTTTGCCCCTCCCCCGTGCCTTCCTTGACCCTGGAAGGTGCCACTCCCACTGTCCTTTCCTA
ATAAAATGAGGAAATTGCATCGCATTGTCTGAGTAGGTGTCATTCTATTCTGGGGGGTGGGGTGGGGCAG
GACAGCAAGGGGGAGGATTGGGAAGAGAATAGCAGGCATGCTGGGGAGCGGCCGCAGGAACCCCTAGTGA
TGGAGTTGGCCACTCCCTCTCTGCGCGCTCGCTCGCTCACTGAGGCCGGGCGACCAAAGGTCGCCCGACG
CCCGGGCTTTGCCCGGGCGGCCTCAGTGAGCGAGCGAGCGCGCAGCTGCCTGCAGGGGCGCCTGATGCGG
TATTTTCTCCTTACGCATCTGTGCGGTATTTCACACCGCATA
[95 nt withheld, positions 7183-7277]
T
[46 nt withheld, positions 7279-7324]
C
[141 nt withheld, positions 7326-7466]
CCTTTGACGTTGGAGTCCACGTTCTTT
[37 nt withheld, positions 7494-7530]
ACTCTATCTCGGGCTATTCTTTTGATTTATAAGGGATTTTGCCGATTTCGGTCTATTGGTTAAAAAATGA
GCTGATTTAACAAAAATTTAACGCGAATTTTAACAAAATATTAACGTTTACAATTTTATGGTGCACTCTC
AGTACAATCTGCTCTGATGCCGCATAGTTAAGCCAGCCCCGACACCCGCCAACACCCGCTGACGCGCCCT
GACGGGCTTGTCTGCTCCCGGCATCCGCTTACAGACAAGCTGTGACCGTCTCCGGGAGCTGCATGTGTCA
GAGGTTTTCACCGTCATCACCGAAACGCGCGAGACGAAAGGGCCTCGTGATACGCCTATTTTTATAGGTT
AATGTCATGATAATAATGGTTTCTTAGACGTCAGGTGGCACTTTTCGGGGAAATGTGCGCGGAACCCCTA
TTTGTTTATTTTTCTAAATACATTCAAATATGTATCCGCTCATGAGACAATAACCCTGATAAATGCTTCA
ATAATATTGAAAAAGGAAGAGTATGAGTATTCAACATTTCCGTGTCGCCCTTATTCCCTTTTTTGCGGCA
TTTTGCCTTCCTGTTTTTGCTCACCCAGAAACGCTGGTGAAAGTAAAAGATGCTGAAGATCAGTTGGGTG
CACGAGTGGGTTACATCGAACTGGATCTCAACAGCGGTAAGATCCTTGAGAGTTTTCGCCCCGAAGAACG
TTTTCCAATGATGAGCACTTTTAAAGTTCTGCTATGTGGCGCGGTATTATCCCGTATTGACGCCGGGCAA
GAGCAACTCGGTCGCCGCATACACTATTCTCAGAATGACTTGGTTGAGTACTCACCAGTCACAGAAAAGC
ATCTTACGGATGGCATGACAGTAAGAGAATTATGCAGTGCTGCCATAACCATGAGTGATAACACTGCGGC
CAACTTACTTCTGACAACGATCGGAGGACCGAAGGAGCTAACCGCTTTTTTGCACAACATGGGGGATCAT
GTAACTCGCCTTGATCGTTGGGAACCGGAGCTGAATGAAGCCATACCAAACGACGAGCGTGACACCACGA
TGCCTGTAGCAATGGCAACAACGTTGCGCAAACTATTAACTGGCGAACTACTTACTCTAGCTTCCCGGCA
ACAATTAATAGACTGGATGGAGGCGGATAAAGTTGCAGGACCACTTCTGCGCTCGGCCCTTCCGGCTGGC
TGGTTTATTGCTGATAAATCTGGAGCCGGTGAGCGTGGAAGCCGCGGTATCATTGCAGCACTGGGGCCAG
ATGGTAAGCCCTCCCGTATCGTAGTTATCTACACGACGGGGAGTCAGGCAACTATGGATGAACGAAATAG
ACAGATCGCTGAGATAGGTGCCTCACTGATTAAGCATTGGTAACTGTCAGACCAAGTTTACTCATATATA
CTTTAGATTGATTTAAAACTTCATTTTTAATTTAAAAGGATCTAGGTGAAGATCCTTTTTGATAATCTCA
TGACCAAAATCCCTTAACGTGAGTTTTCGTTCCACTGAGCGTCAGACCCCGTAGAAAAGATCAAAGGATC
TTCTTGAGATCCTTTTTTTCTGCGCGTAATCTGCTGCTTGCAAACAAAAAAACCACCGCTACCAGCGGTG
GTTTGTTTGCCGGATCAAGAGCTACCAACTCTTTTTCCGAAGGTAACTGGCTTCAGCAGAGCGCAGATAC
CAAATACTGTTCTTCTAGTGTAGCCGTAGTTAGGCCACCACTTCAAGAACTCTGTAGCACCGCCTACATA
CCTCGCTCTGCTAATCCTGTTACCAGTGGCTGCTGCCAGTGGCGATAAGTCGTGTCTTACCGGGTTGGAC
TCAAGACGATAGTTACCGGATAAGGCGCAGCGGTCGGGCTGAACGGGGGGTTCGTGCACACAGCCCAGCT
TGGAGCGAACGACCTACACCGAACTGAGATACCTACAGCGTGAGCTATGAGAAAGCGCCACGCTTCCCGA
AGGGAGAAAGGCGGACAGGTATCCGGTAAGCGGCAGGGTCGGAACAGGAGAGCGCACGAGGGAGCTTCCA
GGGGGAAACGCCTGGTATCTTTATAGTCCTGTCGGGTTTCGCCACCTCTGACTTGAGCGTCGATTTTTGT
GATGCTCGTCAGGGGGGCGGAGCCTATGGAAAAACGCCAGCAACGCGGCCTTTTTACGGTTCCTGGCCTT
TTGCTGGCCTTTTGCTCACATGT
